>Addgene plasmid #54279 | mEmerald-TGNP-N-10 | addgene full sequence | sequence record 393236 | Addgene NGS Result
AGCATGCATCTCAATTAGTCAGCAACCATAGTCCCGCCCCTAACTCCGCCCATCCCGCCCCTAACTCCGC
CCAGTTCCGCCCATTCTCCGCCCCATGGCTGACTAATTTTTTTTATTTATGCAGAGGCCGAGGCCGCCTC
GGCCTCTGAGCTATTCCAGAAGTAGTGAGGAGGCTTTTTTGGAGGCCTAGGCTTTTGCAAAGATCGATCA
AGAGACAGGATGAGGATCGTTTCGCATGATTGAACAAGATGGATTGCACGCAGGTTCTCCGGCCGCTTGG
GTGGAGAGGCTATTCGGCTATGACTGGGCACAACAGACAATCGGCTGCTCTGATGCCGCCGTGTTCCGGC
TGTCAGCGCAGGGGCGCCCGGTTCTTTTTGTCAAGACCGACCTGTCCGGTGCCCTGAATGAACTGCAAGA
CGAGGCAGCGCGGCTATCGTGGCTGGCCACGACGGGCGTTCCTTGCGCAGCTGTGCTCGACGTTGTCACT
GAAGCGGGAAGGGACTGGCTGCTATTGGGCGAAGTGCCGGGGCAGGATCTCCTGTCATCTCACCTTGCTC
CTGCCGAGAAAGTATCCATCATGGCTGATGCAATGCGGCGGCTGCATACGCTTGATCCGGCTACCTGCCC
ATTCGACCACCAAGCGAAACATCGCATCGAGCGAGCACGTACTCGGATGGAAGCCGGTCTTGTCGATCAG
GATGATCTGGACGAAGAGCATCAGGGGCTCGCGCCAGCCGAACTGTTCGCCAGGCTCAAGGCGAGCATGC
CCGACGGCGAGGATCTCGTCGTGACCCATGGCGATGCCTGCTTGCCGAATATCATGGTGGAAAATGGCCG
CTTTTCTGGATTCATCGACTGTGGCCGGCTGGGTGTGGCGGACCGCTATCAGGACATAGCGTTGGCTACC
CGTGATATTGCTGAAGAGCTTGGCGGCGAATGGGCTGACCGCTTCCTCGTGCTTTACGGTATCGCCGCTC
CCGATTCGCAGCGCATCGCCTTCTATCGCCTTCTTGACGAGTTCTTCTGAGCGGGACTCTGGGGTTCGAA
ATGACCGACCAAGCGACGCCCAACCTGCCATCACGAGATTTCGATTCCACCGCCGCCTTCTATGAAAGGT
TGGGCTTCGGAATCGTTTTCCGGGACGCCGGCTGGATGATCCTCCAGCGCGGGGATCTCATGCTGGAGTT
CTTCGCCCACCCTAGGGGGAGGCTAACTGAAACACGGAAGGAGACAATACCGGAAGGAACCCGCGCTATG
ACGGCAATAAAAAGACAGAATAAAACGCACGGTGTTGGGTCGTTTGTTCATAAACGCGGGGTTCGGTCCC
AGGGCTGGCACTCTGTCGATACCCCACCGAGACCCCATTGGGGCCAATACGCCCGCGTTTCTTCCTTTTC
CCCACCCCACCCCCCAAGTTCGGGTGAAGGCCCAGGGCTCGCAGCCAACGTCGGGGCGGCAGGCCCTGCC
ATAGCCTCAGGTTACTCATATATACTTTAGATTGATTTAAAACTTCATTTTTAATTTAAAAGGATCTAGG
TGAAGATCCTTTTTGATAATCTCATGACCAAAATCCCTTAACGTGAGTTTTCGTTCCACTGAGCGTCAGA
CCCCGTAGAAAAGATCAAAGGATCTTCTTGAGATCCTTTTTTTCTGCGCGTAATCTGCTGCTTGCAAACA
AAAAAACCACCGCTACCAGCGGTGGTTTGTTTGCCGGATCAAGAGCTACCAACTCTTTTTCCGAAGGTAA
CTGGCTTCAGCAGAGCGCAGATACCAAATACTGTTCTTCTAGTGTAGCCGTAGTTAGGCCACCACTTCAA
GAACTCTGTAGCACCGCCTACATACCTCGCTCTGCTAATCCTGTTACCAGTGGCTGCTGCCAGTGGCGAT
AAGTCGTGTCTTACCGGGTTGGACTCAAGACGATAGTTACCGGATAAGGCGCAGCGGTCGGGCTGAACGG
GGGGTTCGTGCACACAGCCCAGCTTGGAGCGAACGACCTACACCGAACTGAGATACCTACAGCGTGAGCT
ATGAGAAAGCGCCACGCTTCCCGAAGGGAGAAAGGCGGACAGGTATCCGGTAAGCGGCAGGGTCGGAACA
GGAGAGCGCACGAGGGAGCTTCCAGGGGGAAACGCCTGGTATCTTTATAGTCCTGTCGGGTTTCGCCACC
TCTGACTTGAGCGTCGATTTTTGTGATGCTCGTCAGGGGGGCGGAGCCTATGGAAAAACGCCAGCAACGC
GGCCTTTTTACGGTTCCTGGCCTTTTGCTGGCCTTTTGCTCACATGTTCTTTCCTGCGTTATCCCCTGAT
TCTGTGGATAACCGTATTACCGCCATGCATTAGTTATTAATAGTAATCAATTACGGGGTCATTAGTTCAT
AGCCCATATATGGAGTTCCGCGTTACATAACTTACGGTAAATGGCCCGCCTGGCTGACCGCCCAACGACC
CCCGCCCATTGACGTCAATAATGACGTATGTTCCCATAGTAACGCCAATAGGGACTTTCCATTGACGTCA
ATGGGTGGAGTATTTACGGTAAACTGCCCACTTGGCAGTACATCAAGTGTATCATATGCCAAGTACGCCC
CCTATTGACGTCAATGACGGTAAATGGCCCGCCTGGCATTATGCCCAGTACATGACCTTATGGGACTTTC
CTACTTGGCAGTACATCTACGTATTAGTCATCGCTATTACCATGGTGATGCGGTTTTGGCAGTACATCAA
TGGGCGTGGATAGCGGTTTGACTCACGGGGATTTCCAAGTCTCCACCCCATTGACGTCAATGGGAGTTTG
TTTTGGCACCAAAATCAACGGGACTTTCCAAAATGTCGTAACAACTCCGCCCCATTGACGCAAATGGGCG
GTAGGCGTGTACGGTGGGAGGTCTATATAAGCAGAGCTGGTTTAGTGAACCGTCAGATCCGCTAGCTATG
CCACCATGCGGTTCGTGGTTGCCTTGGTCCTCCTGAACGTCGCAGCGGCGGGAGCCGTGCCGCTCTTGGC
CACCGAAAGCGTCAAGCAAGAAGAAGCTGGAGTACGGCCTTCTGCAGGAAACGTCTCCACCCACCCCAGC
TTGAGCCAACGGCCTGGAGGCTCTACCAAGTCGCATCCGGAGCCGCAGACTCCAAAAGACAGCCCTAGCA
AGTCGAGTGCGGAGGCGCAGACCCCAGAAGACACCCCCAACAAGTCGGGTGCGGAGGCAAAGACCCAAAA
AGACAGCTCCAACAAGTCGGGTGCGGAGGCAAAGACCCAAAAAGGCAGCACTAGCAAGTCGGGTTCGGAG
GCGCAGACCACAAAAGACAGCACTAGTAAGTCGCATCCGGAGCTGCAGACTCCAAAAGACAGCACTGGCA
AATCGGGTGCGGAGGCGCAGACCCCAGAAGACAGCCCCAACAGGTCGGGTGCGGAGGCAAAGACCCAAAA
AGACAGCCCTAGCAAGTCAGGTTCGGAGGCGCAGACCACAAAAGATGTCCCTAATAAGTCGGGTGCGGAC
GGCCAGACCCCAAAAGACGGCTCCAGCAAGTCGGGTGCGGAGGATCAGACCCCAAAAGACGTCCCTAACA
AGTCGGGTGCGGAGAAGCAGACTCCAAAAGACGGCTCTAACAAGTCCGGTGCAGAGGAGCAGGGCCCAAT
AGACGGGCCCAGCAAGTCGGGTGCGGAGGAGCAGACCTCAAAAGACAGCCCTAACAAGGTGGTTCCAGAG
CAGCCTTCCTGGAAAGACCATTCCAAGCCCATCTCCAACCCTTCTGATAACAAGGAGCTCCCCAAGGCTG
ACACAAACCAGCTTGCTGACAAAGGGAAGCTTTCTCCTCATGCTTTCAAAACCGAATCTGGGGAGGAAAC
TGACCTCATTTCTCCCCCGCAGGAGGAAGTTAAGTCTTCAGAGCCTACTGAGGATGTGGAGCCCAAAGAG
GCTGAAGATGATGATACAGGACCCGAGGAGGGCTCACCGCCCAAAGAAGAGAAAGAAAAGATGTCCGGTT
CTGCCTCCAGTGAGAACCGTGAAGGAACACTTTCGGATTCCACGGGTAGCGAGAAGGATGACCTTTATCC
GAACGGTTCTGGAAATGGCAGCGCGGAGAGCAGCCACTTCTTTGCATATCTGGTGACTGCAGCCATTCTT
GTGGCTGTCCTCTATATCGCTCATCACAACAAGCGGAAGATCATTGCTTTTGTCCTGGAAGGAAAAAGAT
CTAAAGTCACCCGGCGGCCAAAGGCCAGTGACTACCAACGTTTGGACCAGAAGTCCAGCTCCGGAGGGGA
TCCACCGGTCGCCACCATGGTGAGCAAGGGCGAGGAGCTGTTCACCGGGGTGGTGCCCATCCTGGTCGAG
CTGGACGGCGACGTAAACGGCCACAAGTTCAGCGTGTCCGGCGAGGGCGAGGGCGATGCCACCTACGGCA
AGCTGACCCTGAAGTTCATCTGCACCACCGGCAAGCTGCCCGTGCCCTGGCCCACCCTCGTGACCACCTT
GACCTACGGCGTGCAGTGCTTCGCCCGCTACCCCGACCACATGAAGCAGCACGACTTCTTCAAGTCCGCC
ATGCCCGAAGGCTACGTCCAGGAGCGCACCATCTTCTTCAAGGACGACGGCAACTACAAGACCCGCGCCG
AGGTGAAGTTCGAGGGCGACACCCTGGTGAACCGCATCGAGCTGAAGGGCATCGACTTCAAGGAGGACGG
CAACATCCTGGGGCACAAGCTGGAGTACAACTACAACAGCCACAAGGTCTATATCACCGCCGACAAGCAG
AAGAACGGCATCAAGGTGAACTTCAAGACCCGCCACAACATCGAGGACGGCAGCGTGCAGCTCGCCGACC
ACTACCAGCAGAACACCCCCATCGGCGACGGCCCCGTGCTGCTGCCCGACAACCACTACCTGAGCACCCA
GTCCAAGCTGAGCAAAGACCCCAACGAGAAGCGCGATCACATGGTCCTGCTGGAGTTCGTGACCGCCGCC
GGGATCACTCTCGGCATGGACGAGCTGTACAAGTAAGCGGCCGCGACTCTAGATCATAATCAGCCATACC
ACATTTGTAGAGGTTTTACTTGCTTTAAAAAACCTCCCACACCTCCCCCTGAACCTGAAACATAAAATGA
ATGCAATTGTTGTTGTTAACTTGTTTATTGCAGCTTATAATGGTTACAAATAAAGCAATAGCATCACAAA
TTTCACAAATAAAGCATTTTTTTCACTGCATTCTAGTTGTGGTTTGTCCAAACTCATCAATGTATCTTAA
GGCGTAAATTGTAAGCGTTAATATTTTGTTAAAATTCGCGTTAAATTTTTGTTAAATCAGCTCATTTTTT
AACCAATAGGCCGAAATCGGCAAAATCCCTTATAAATCAAAAGAATAGACCGAGATAGGGT
[37 nt withheld, positions 5382-5418]
AAAGAACGTGGACTCCAACGTCAAAGG
[49 nt withheld, positions 5446-5494]
T
[91 nt withheld, positions 5496-5586]
G
[124 nt withheld, positions 5588-5711]
CAGGTGGCACTTTTCGGGGAAATGTGCGCGGAACCCCTATTTGTTTATTTTTCTAAATACATTCAAATAT
GTATCCGCTCATGAGACAATAACCCTGATAAATGCTTCAATAATATTGAAAAAGGAAGAGTCCTGAGGCG
GAAAGAACCAGCTGTGGAATGTGTGTCAGTTAGGGTGTGGAAAGTCCCCAGGCTCCCCAGCAGGCAGAAG
TATGCAAAGCATGCATCTCAATTAGTCAGCAACCAGGTGTGGAAAGTCCCCAGGCTCCCCAGCAGGCAGA
AGTATGCAA
Features (pLannotate 1.2.2; 14 found; start..end, strand, type, name):
    236..1030    +  CDS            NeoR/KanR: aminoglycoside phosphotransferase from Tn5; aph(3')-II (or nptII); confers resistance to neomycin, kanamycin, and G418 (Geneticin®)
   1051..1203    +  CDS            ble (fragment): BLE_KLEPN - Experimental evidence at protein level: Swiss-Prot protein existence level 1. Binding protein with a strong affinity to the bleomycin family of antibiotics. Binds to CL990; an antimitotic-antibiotic compound. From Klebsiella pneumoniae.
   1262..1309    +  polyA_signal   HSV TK poly(A) signal: herpes simplex virus thymidine kinase polyadenylation signal (Cole and Stacy, 1985)
   1400..1416    -  polyA_signal   bGH poly(A) signal (fragment): bovine growth hormone polyadenylation signal
   1638..2226    +  rep_origin     ori: high-copy-number ColE1/pMB1/pBR322/pUC origin of replication
   2401..2704    +  enhancer       CMV enhancer: human cytomegalovirus immediate early enhancer
   2705..2908    +  promoter       CMV promoter: human cytomegalovirus (CMV) immediate early promoter
   2946..4256    +  CDS            TGOLN2: TGON2_HUMAN - Also known as TGN46, TGN51. Experimental evidence at protein level: Swiss-Prot protein existence level 1. May be involved in regulating membrane traffic to and from trans-Golgi network. From Homo sapiens (Human).
   4287..5006    +  CDS            mEmerald: brightly fluorescent monomeric variant of GFP mammalian codon-optimized
   5022..5105    +  CDS            large T antigen (fragment): large T antigen from SV40 (simian virus 40)
   5128..5249    +  polyA_signal   SV40 poly(A) signal: SV40 polyadenylation signal
   5283..5711    -  rep_origin     f1 ori (sequence partly withheld): f1 bacteriophage origin of replication; arrow indicates direction of (+) strand synthesis
   5738..5842    +  promoter       AmpR promoter: bla
   5844..201     +  promoter       SV40 promoter (across the origin): SV40 enhancer and early promoter
