[The description below was written by a language model from this plasmid's Addgene catalogue record and pLannotate feature annotations shown in this document.]
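Description:
mEmerald-TGNP-N-10 is a mammalian expression plasmid built on the mEmerald-N1 backbone that produces human TGOLN2 (trans-Golgi network protein 2, also known as TGN46/TGN38/TGN51) fused at its C-terminus to the green fluorescent protein mEmerald. The sequenced record is 6,000 nt. Expression is driven by the human cytomegalovirus immediate-early enhancer and promoter, which sits directly upstream of the TGOLN2 coding sequence. A short linker region of about ten codons, consistent with the "N-10" in the name, separates it from the mEmerald coding sequence, and the transcript is terminated by the SV40 polyadenylation signal. The short "large T antigen" match between mEmerald and the poly(A) signal, like the small ble and bGH poly(A) fragments elsewhere, appears to be an incidental hit to backbone sequence rather than a functional element.

The plasmid is propagated in E. coli through a high-copy ColE1/pUC-type origin and selected with kanamycin. A single Tn5 NeoR/KanR (aminoglycoside phosphotransferase) gene serves both hosts: a bacterial bla-type promoter drives it in E. coli, while the adjacent SV40 enhancer/early promoter, paired with the HSV TK polyadenylation signal, drives it in mammalian cells, allowing G418 selection of stable transfectants. An f1 origin is also present, which permits single-stranded DNA production.

Because TGOLN2 is a membrane protein associated with the trans-Golgi network, the fusion acts as a fluorescent Golgi complex marker. The record gives excitation at 487 nm and emission at 509 nm, suiting it to live- or fixed-cell imaging of Golgi morphology and membrane traffic in transfected mammalian cells.
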