Addgene plasmid #54279: mEmerald-TGNP-N-10
Purpose: Localization: Golgi Complex, Excitation: 487, Emission: 509
Depositing lab: Michael Davidson.
Backbone
  Vector backbone: mEmerald-N1
  Backbone size w/o insert (bp): 4750
  Vector type: Mammalian Expression
  Selectable markers: Neomycin (select with G418)
Growth in bacteria
  Bacterial resistance: Kanamycin, 50 μg/mL
  Growth temperature: 37°C
  Growth strain: DH5alpha
  Copy number: High Copy
Gene/Insert
  Gene/Insert name: TGNP (alt name: CAA64002.1)
  Species: H. sapiens (human)
  Entrez Gene: TGOLN2 (a.k.a. TGN38, TGN46, TGN48, TGN51, TTGN2, hTGN46, hTGN48, hTGN51)
  Promoter: CMV
  Tag / fusion protein: mEmerald (C terminal on backbone)
  Cloning method: Unknown
  Sequencing primers: 5′ CMV-F; 3′ SV40pA-R
Terms and licenses: Academic/Nonprofit Terms; Industry Terms
Depositor comments: . Excitation = 487; Emission = 509. Localization data: Golgi Complex
How to cite: mEmerald-TGNP-N-10 was a gift from Michael Davidson (Addgene plasmid # 54279 ; http://n2t.net/addgene:54279 ; RRID:Addgene_54279)
