>Addgene plasmid #54279 | mEmerald-TGNP-N-10 | depositor partial sequence | sequence record 84419 | insert sequence
ACGGTCAGATCCGCTAGCTATGCCACCATGCGGTTCGTGGTTGCCTTGGTCCTCCTGAACGTCGCAGCGG
CGGGAGCCGTGCCGCTCTTGGCCACCGAAAGCGTCAAGCAAGAAGAAGCTGGAGTACGGCCTTCTGCAGG
AAACGTCTCCACCCACCCCAGCTTGAGCCAACGGCCTGGAGGCTCTACCAAGTCGCATCCGGAGCCGCAG
ACTCCAAAAGACAGCCCTAGCAAGTCGAGTGCGGAGGCGCAGACCCCAGAAGACACCCCCAACAAGTCGG
GTGCGGAGGCAAAGACCCAAAAAGACAGCTCCAACAAGTCGGGTGCGGAGGCAAAGACCCAAAAAGGCAG
CACTAGCAAGTCGGGTTCGGAGGCGCAGACCACAAAAGACAGCACTAGTAAGTCGCATCCGGAGCTGCAG
ACTCCAAAAGACAGCACTGGCAAATCGGGTGCGGAGGCGCAGACCCCAGAAGACAGCCCCAACAGGTCGG
GTGCGGAGGCAAAGACCCAAAAAGACAGCCCTAGCAAGTCAGGTTCGGAGGCGCAGACCACAAAAGATGT
CCCTAATAAGTCGGGTGCGGACGGCCAGACCCCAAAAGACGGCTCCAGCAAGTCGGGTGCGGAGGATCAG
ACCCCAAAAGACGTCCCTAACAAGTCGGGTGCGGAGAAGCAGACTCCAAAAGACGGCTCTAACAAGTCCG
GTGCAGAGGAGCAGGGCCCAATAGACGGGCCCAGCAAGTCGGGTGCGGAGGAGCAGACCTCAAAAGACAG
CCCTAACAAGGTGGTTCCAGAGCAGCCTTCCTGGAAAGACCATTCCAAGCCCATCTCCAACCCTTCTGAT
AACAAGGAGCTCCCCAAGGCTGACACAAACCAGCTTGCTGACAAAGGGAAGCTTTCTCCTCATGCTTTCA
AAACCGAATCTGGGGAGGAAACTGACCTCATTTCTCCCCCGCAGGAGGAAGTTAAGTCTTCAGAGCCTAC
TGAGGATGTGGAGCCCAAAGAGGCTGAAGATGATGATACAGGACCCGAGGAGGGCTCACCGCCCAAAGAA
GAGAAAGAAAAGATGTCCGGTTCTGCCTCCAGTGAGAACCGTGAAGGAACACTTTCGGATTCCACGGGTA
GCGAGAAGGATGACCTTTATCCGAACGGTTCTGGAAATGGCAGCGCGGAGAGCAGCCACTTCTTTGCATA
TCTGGTGACTGCAGCCATTCTTGTGGCTGTCCTCTATATCGCTCATCACAACAAGCGGAAGATCATTGCT
TTTGTCCTGGAAGGAAAAAGATCTAAAGTCACCCGGCGGCCAAAGGCCAGTGACTACCAACGTTTGGACC
AGAAGTCCAGCTCCGGAGGGGATCCACCGGTCGCCACCATGGTGAGCAAGGGCGAGGAGCTGTTCACCGG
GGTGGTGCCCATCCTGGTCGAGCTGGACGGCGACGTAAACGGCCACAAGTTCAGCGTGTCCGGCGAGGGC
GAGGGCGATGCCACCTACGGCAAGCTGACCCTGAAGTTCATCTGCACCACCGGCAAGCTGCCCGTGCCCT
GGCCCACCCTCGTGACCACCTTGACCTACGGCGTGCAGTGCTTCGCCCGCTACCCCGACCACATGAAGCA
GCACGACTTCTTCAAGTCCGCCATGCCCGAAGGCTACGTCCAGGAGCGCACCATCTTCTTCAAGGACGAC
GGCAACTACAAGACCCGCGCCGAGGTGAAGTTCGAGGGCGACACCCTGGTGAACCGCATCGAGCTGAAGG
GCATCGACTTCAAGGAGGACGGCAACATCCTGGGGCACAAGCTGGAGTACAACTACAACAGCCACAAGGT
CTATATCACCGCCGACAAGCAGAAGAACGGCATCAAGGTGAACTTCAAGACCCGCCACAACATCGAGGAC
GGCAGCGTGCAGCTCGCCGACCACTACCAGCAGAACACCCCCATCGGCGACGGCCCCGTGCTGCTGCCCG
ACAACCACTACCTGAGCACCCAGTCCAAGCTGAGCAAAGACCCCAACGAGAAGCGCGATCACATGGTCCT
GCTGGAGTTCGTGACCGCCGCCGGGATCACTCTCGGCATGGACGAGCTGTACAAGTAAGCGGCCGCGACT
CTAGATCATAATCAGCCATACCACATT
