>Addgene plasmid #54279 | mEmerald-TGNP-N-10 | addgene partial sequence | sequence record 92638 | EGFP-N 5'-CGTCGCCGTCCAGCTCGACCAG-3'
CCTTGCTCACCATGGTGGCGACCGGTGGATCCCCTCCGGAGCTGGACTTCTGGTCCAAACGTTGGTAGTC
ACTGGCCTTTGGCCGCCGGGTGACTTTAGATCTTTTTCCTTCCAGGACAAAAGCAATGATCTTCCGCTTG
TTGTGATGAGCGATATAGAGGACAGCCACAAGAATGGCTGCAGTCACCAGATATGCAAAGAAGTGGCTGC
TCTCCGCGCTGCCATTTCCAGAACCGTTCGGATAAAGGTCATCCTTCTCGCTACCCGTGGAATCCGAAAG
TGTTCCTTCACGGTTCTCACTGGAGGCAGAACCGGACATCTTTTCTTTCTCTTCTTTGGGCGGTGAGCCC
TCCTCGGGTCCTGTATCATCATCTTCAGCCTCTTTGGGCTCCACATCCTCAGTAGGCTCTGAAGACTTAA
CTTCCTCCTGCGGGGGAGAAATGAGGTCAGTTTCCTCCCCAGATTCGGTTTTGAAAGCATGAGGAGAAAG
CTTCCCTTTGTCAGCAAGCTGGTTTGTGTCAGCCTTGGGGAGCTCCTTGTTATCAGAAGGGTTGGAGATG
GGCTTGGAATGGTCTTTCCAGGAAGGCTGCTCTGGAACCACCTTGTTAGGGCTGTCTTTTGAGGTCTGCT
CCTCCGCACCCGACTTGCTGGGCCCGTCTATTGGGCCCTGCTCCTCTGCACCGGACTTGTTAGA
